Addgene plasmid #39319: pmCherry-NLS
Depositing lab: Martin Offterdinger. Publication: Analysis of the cellular uptake and nuclear delivery of insulin-like growth factor binding protein-3 in human osteosarcoma cells. Micutkova L, Hermann M, Offterdinger M, Hess MW, Matscheski A, Pircher H, Muck C, Ebner HL, Laich A, Ferrando-May E, Zwerschke W, Huber LA, Jansen-Durr P. Int J Cancer. 2012 Apr 1;130(7):1544-57. doi: 10.1002/ijc.26149. Epub 2011 Aug 2. PubMed 21520041.
Backbone
  Vector backbone: pmCherry-C1
  Backbone manufacturer: Clontech
  Vector type: Mammalian Expression
  Selectable markers: Neomycin (select with G418)
Growth in bacteria
  Bacterial resistance: Kanamycin, 50 μg/mL
  Growth temperature: 37°C
  Growth strain: XL1 Blue
  Copy number: High Copy
Gene/Insert
  Gene/Insert name: mCherry-3xNLS
  Species: Synthetic
  Insert size (bp): 798
  Promoter: CMV
  Tag / fusion protein: 3xSV40LT NLS
  Cloning method: Unknown
  Sequencing primers: 5′ CMV
Resource information
  A portion of this plasmid was derived from a plasmid made by: Roger Y. Tsien, mCherry
Terms and licenses: Academic/Nonprofit Terms; Industry Terms: Not Available to Industry
How to cite: pmCherry-NLS was a gift from Martin Offterdinger (Addgene plasmid # 39319 ; http://n2t.net/addgene:39319 ; RRID:Addgene_39319)
