[The description below was written by a language model from this plasmid's Addgene catalogue record and pLannotate feature annotations shown in this document.]
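Description:
pmCherry-NLS is a mammalian expression plasmid of 4,755 bp built on the Clontech pmCherry-C1 backbone. It produces the red fluorescent protein mCherry targeted to the nucleus. The human cytomegalovirus immediate early enhancer and promoter drive the mCherry coding sequence, which continues through a short remnant of the multiple cloning site into three tandem copies of the SV40 large T antigen nuclear localization signal. The catalogue lists this synthetic mCherry-3xNLS insert as 798 bp. An SV40 polyadenylation signal terminates the transcript. The short "large T antigen" fragment annotated just upstream of that signal most likely reflects SV40-derived sequence around the terminator rather than a functional coding element. Because the NLS repeats sit at the C-terminus of mCherry, the constitutively fluorescent monomer should be actively imported and concentrated in the nucleus.

In bacteria the plasmid replicates from a high-copy ColE1/pUC-type origin, and it also carries an f1 phage origin for single-stranded DNA production. One Tn5 aminoglycoside phosphotransferase gene (NeoR/KanR) provides selection in both hosts. A bacterial bla-type promoter expresses it for kanamycin resistance in E. coli. The SV40 enhancer/early promoter, paired with an HSV TK polyadenylation signal, expresses it for G418 selection of stably transfected mammalian cells. The short ble and bGH poly(A) fragments in the feature table appear to be vestigial backbone matches.

The construct serves as a red nuclear marker in transfected mammalian cells, for example to delineate nuclei in live or fixed fluorescence imaging. The associated publication examined cellular uptake and nuclear delivery of a binding protein in human osteosarcoma cells, which fits that use, although the record does not state the plasmid's exact role in that work.
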