Features (pLannotate 1.2.2; 17 found; start..end, strand, type, name):
     61..364     +  enhancer       CMV enhancer: human cytomegalovirus immediate early enhancer
    365..568     +  promoter       CMV promoter: human cytomegalovirus (CMV) immediate early promoter
    613..1320    +  CDS            mCherry: mCherry is a basic (constitutively fluorescent) red fluorescent protein published in 2004, derived from Discosoma sp.. It is reported to be a very rapidly-maturing monomer with low acid sensitivity.
   1321..1341    +  misc_feature   MCS (fragment): multiple cloning site
   1345..1365    +  CDS            SV40 NLS: nuclear localization signal of SV40 (simian virus 40) large T antigen
   1369..1389    +  CDS            SV40 NLS: nuclear localization signal of SV40 (simian virus 40) large T antigen
   1393..1413    +  CDS            SV40 NLS: nuclear localization signal of SV40 (simian virus 40) large T antigen
   1436..1520    +  CDS            large T antigen (fragment): large T antigen from SV40 (simian virus 40)
   1543..1664    +  polyA_signal   SV40 poly(A) signal: SV40 polyadenylation signal
   1698..2126    -  rep_origin     f1 ori (sequence partly withheld): f1 bacteriophage origin of replication; arrow indicates direction of (+) strand synthesis
   2153..2257    +  promoter       AmpR promoter: bla
   2259..2616    +  promoter       SV40 promoter: SV40 enhancer and early promoter
   2651..3445    +  CDS            NeoR/KanR: aminoglycoside phosphotransferase from Tn5; aph(3')-II (or nptII); confers resistance to neomycin, kanamycin, and G418 (Geneticin®)
   3466..3618    +  CDS            ble (fragment): BLE_KLEPN - Experimental evidence at protein level: Swiss-Prot protein existence level 1. Binding protein with a strong affinity to the bleomycin family of antibiotics. Binds to CL990; an antimitotic-antibiotic compound. From Klebsiella pneumoniae.
   3677..3724    +  polyA_signal   HSV TK poly(A) signal: herpes simplex virus thymidine kinase polyadenylation signal (Cole and Stacy, 1985)
   3815..3831    -  polyA_signal   bGH poly(A) signal (fragment): bovine growth hormone polyadenylation signal
   4053..4641    +  rep_origin     ori: high-copy-number ColE1/pMB1/pBR322/pUC origin of replication
>Addgene plasmid #39319 | pmCherry-NLS | depositor full sequence | sequence record 51566 | pmCherry-NLS sequence 4755 bps
TAGTTATTAATAGTAATCAATTACGGGGTCATTAGTTCATAGCCCATATATGGAGTTCCGCGTTACATAA
CTTACGGTAAATGGCCCGCCTGGCTGACCGCCCAACGACCCCCGCCCATTGACGTCAATAATGACGTATG
TTCCCATAGTAACGCCAATAGGGACTTTCCATTGACGTCAATGGGTGGAGTATTTACGGTAAACTGCCCA
CTTGGCAGTACATCAAGTGTATCATATGCCAAGTACGCCCCCTATTGACGTCAATGACGGTAAATGGCCC
GCCTGGCATTATGCCCAGTACATGACCTTATGGGACTTTCCTACTTGGCAGTACATCTACGTATTAGTCA
TCGCTATTACCATGGTGATGCGGTTTTGGCAGTACATCAATGGGCGTGGATAGCGGTTTGACTCACGGGG
ATTTCCAAGTCTCCACCCCATTGACGTCAATGGGAGTTTGTTTTGGCACCAAAATCAACGGGACTTTCCA
AAATGTCGTAACAACTCCGCCCCATTGACGCAAATGGGCGGTAGGCGTGTACGGTGGGAGGTCTATATAA
GCAGAGCTGGTTTAGTGAACCGTCAGATCCGCTAGCGCTACCGGTCGCCACCATGGTGAGCAAGGGCGAG
GAGGATAACATGGCCATCATCAAGGAGTTCATGCGCTTCAAGGTGCACATGGAGGGCTCCGTGAACGGCC
ACGAGTTCGAGATCGAGGGCGAGGGCGAGGGCCGCCCCTACGAGGGCACCCAGACCGCCAAGCTGAAGGT
GACCAAGGGTGGCCCCCTGCCCTTCGCCTGGGACATCCTGTCCCCTCAGTTCATGTACGGCTCCAAGGCC
TACGTGAAGCACCCCGCCGACATCCCCGACTACTTGAAGCTGTCCTTCCCCGAGGGCTTCAAGTGGGAGC
GCGTGATGAACTTCGAGGACGGCGGCGTGGTGACCGTGACCCAGGACTCCTCCCTGCAGGACGGCGAGTT
CATCTACAAGGTGAAGCTGCGCGGCACCAACTTCCCCTCCGACGGCCCCGTAATGCAGAAGAAGACCATG
GGCTGGGAGGCCTCCTCCGAGCGGATGTACCCCGAGGACGGCGCCCTGAAGGGCGAGATCAAGCAGAGGC
TGAAGCTGAAGGACGGCGGCCACTACGACGCTGAGGTCAAGACCACCTACAAGGCCAAGAAGCCCGTGCA
GCTGCCCGGCGCCTACAACGTCAACATCAAGTTGGACATCACCTCCCACAACGAGGACTACACCATCGTG
GAACAGTACGAACGCGCCGAGGGCCGCCACTCCACCGGCGGCATGGACGAGCTGTACAAGTCCGGACTCA
GATCTCGAGCTGATCCAAAAAAGAAGAGAAAGGTAGATCCAAAAAAGAAGAGAAAGGTAGATCCAAAAAA
GAAGAGAAAGGTAGGATCCACCGGATCTAGATAACTGATCATAATCAGCCATACCACATTTGTAGAGGTT
TTACTTGCTTTAAAAAACCTCCCACACCTCCCCCTGAACCTGAAACATAAAATGAATGCAATTGTTGTTG
TTAACTTGTTTATTGCAGCTTATAATGGTTACAAATAAAGCAATAGCATCACAAATTTCACAAATAAAGC
ATTTTTTTCACTGCATTCTAGTTGTGGTTTGTCCAAACTCATCAATGTATCTTAAGGCGTAAATTGTAAG
CGTTAATATTTTGTTAAAATTCGCGTTAAATTTTTGTTAAATCAGCTCATTTTTTAACCAATAGGCCGAA
ATCGGCAAAATCCCTTATAAATCAAAAGAATAGACCGAGATAGGGT
[37 nt withheld, positions 1797-1833]
AAAGAACGTGGACTCCAACGTCAAAGG
[49 nt withheld, positions 1861-1909]
T
[91 nt withheld, positions 1911-2001]
G
[124 nt withheld, positions 2003-2126]
CAGGTGGCACTTTTCGGGGAAATGTGCGCGGAACCCCTATTTGTTTATTTTTCTAAATACATTCAAATAT
GTATCCGCTCATGAGACAATAACCCTGATAAATGCTTCAATAATATTGAAAAAGGAAGAGTCCTGAGGCG
GAAAGAACCAGCTGTGGAATGTGTGTCAGTTAGGGTGTGGAAAGTCCCCAGGCTCCCCAGCAGGCAGAAG
TATGCAAAGCATGCATCTCAATTAGTCAGCAACCAGGTGTGGAAAGTCCCCAGGCTCCCCAGCAGGCAGA
AGTATGCAAAGCATGCATCTCAATTAGTCAGCAACCATAGTCCCGCCCCTAACTCCGCCCATCCCGCCCC
TAACTCCGCCCAGTTCCGCCCATTCTCCGCCCCATGGCTGACTAATTTTTTTTATTTATGCAGAGGCCGA
GGCCGCCTCGGCCTCTGAGCTATTCCAGAAGTAGTGAGGAGGCTTTTTTGGAGGCCTAGGCTTTTGCAAA
GATCGATCAAGAGACAGGATGAGGATCGTTTCGCATGATTGAACAAGATGGATTGCACGCAGGTTCTCCG
GCCGCTTGGGTGGAGAGGCTATTCGGCTATGACTGGGCACAACAGACAATCGGCTGCTCTGATGCCGCCG
TGTTCCGGCTGTCAGCGCAGGGGCGCCCGGTTCTTTTTGTCAAGACCGACCTGTCCGGTGCCCTGAATGA
ACTGCAAGACGAGGCAGCGCGGCTATCGTGGCTGGCCACGACGGGCGTTCCTTGCGCAGCTGTGCTCGAC
GTTGTCACTGAAGCGGGAAGGGACTGGCTGCTATTGGGCGAAGTGCCGGGGCAGGATCTCCTGTCATCTC
ACCTTGCTCCTGCCGAGAAAGTATCCATCATGGCTGATGCAATGCGGCGGCTGCATACGCTTGATCCGGC
TACCTGCCCATTCGACCACCAAGCGAAACATCGCATCGAGCGAGCACGTACTCGGATGGAAGCCGGTCTT
GTCGATCAGGATGATCTGGACGAAGAGCATCAGGGGCTCGCGCCAGCCGAACTGTTCGCCAGGCTCAAGG
CGAGCATGCCCGACGGCGAGGATCTCGTCGTGACCCATGGCGATGCCTGCTTGCCGAATATCATGGTGGA
AAATGGCCGCTTTTCTGGATTCATCGACTGTGGCCGGCTGGGTGTGGCGGACCGCTATCAGGACATAGCG
TTGGCTACCCGTGATATTGCTGAAGAGCTTGGCGGCGAATGGGCTGACCGCTTCCTCGTGCTTTACGGTA
TCGCCGCTCCCGATTCGCAGCGCATCGCCTTCTATCGCCTTCTTGACGAGTTCTTCTGAGCGGGACTCTG
GGGTTCGAAATGACCGACCAAGCGACGCCCAACCTGCCATCACGAGATTTCGATTCCACCGCCGCCTTCT
ATGAAAGGTTGGGCTTCGGAATCGTTTTCCGGGACGCCGGCTGGATGATCCTCCAGCGCGGGGATCTCAT
GCTGGAGTTCTTCGCCCACCCTAGGGGGAGGCTAACTGAAACACGGAAGGAGACAATACCGGAAGGAACC
CGCGCTATGACGGCAATAAAAAGACAGAATAAAACGCACGGTGTTGGGTCGTTTGTTCATAAACGCGGGG
TTCGGTCCCAGGGCTGGCACTCTGTCGATACCCCACCGAGACCCCATTGGGGCCAATACGCCCGCGTTTC
TTCCTTTTCCCCACCCCACCCCCCAAGTTCGGGTGAAGGCCCAGGGCTCGCAGCCAACGTCGGGGCGGCA
GGCCCTGCCATAGCCTCAGGTTACTCATATATACTTTAGATTGATTTAAAACTTCATTTTTAATTTAAAA
GGATCTAGGTGAAGATCCTTTTTGATAATCTCATGACCAAAATCCCTTAACGTGAGTTTTCGTTCCACTG
AGCGTCAGACCCCGTAGAAAAGATCAAAGGATCTTCTTGAGATCCTTTTTTTCTGCGCGTAATCTGCTGC
TTGCAAACAAAAAAACCACCGCTACCAGCGGTGGTTTGTTTGCCGGATCAAGAGCTACCAACTCTTTTTC
CGAAGGTAACTGGCTTCAGCAGAGCGCAGATACCAAATACTGTCCTTCTAGTGTAGCCGTAGTTAGGCCA
CCACTTCAAGAACTCTGTAGCACCGCCTACATACCTCGCTCTGCTAATCCTGTTACCAGTGGCTGCTGCC
AGTGGCGATAAGTCGTGTCTTACCGGGTTGGACTCAAGACGATAGTTACCGGATAAGGCGCAGCGGTCGG
GCTGAACGGGGGGTTCGTGCACACAGCCCAGCTTGGAGCGAACGACCTACACCGAACTGAGATACCTACA
GCGTGAGCTATGAGAAAGCGCCACGCTTCCCGAAGGGAGAAAGGCGGACAGGTATCCGGTAAGCGGCAGG
GTCGGAACAGGAGAGCGCACGAGGGAGCTTCCAGGGGGAAACGCCTGGTATCTTTATAGTCCTGTCGGGT
TTCGCCACCTCTGACTTGAGCGTCGATTTTTGTGATGCTCGTCAGGGGGGCGGAGCCTATGGAAAAACGC
CAGCAACGCGGCCTTTTTACGGTTCCTGGCCTTTTGCTGGCCTTTTGCTCACATGTTCTTTCCTGCGTTA
TCCCCTGATTCTGTGGATAACCGTATTACCGCCATGCAT
