>Addgene plasmid #39319 | pmCherry-NLS | addgene partial sequence | sequence record 53466 | SV40pA-R 5'-GAAATTTGTGATGCTATTGC-3'
ATAACAGTTAACAACAACAATTGCATTCATTTTATGTTTCAGGTTCAGGGGGAGGTGTGGGAGGTTTTTT
AAAGCAAGTAAAACCTCTACAAATGTGGTATGGCTGATTATGATCAGTTATCTAGATCCGGTGGATCCTA
CCTTTCTCTTCTTTTTTGGATCTACCTTTCTCTTCTTTTTTGGATCTACCTTTCTCTTCTTTTTTGGATC
AGCTCGAGATCTGAGTCCGGACTTGTACAGCTCGTCCATGCCGCCGGTGGAGTGGCGGCCCTCGGCGCGT
TCGTACTGTTCCACGATGGTGTAGTCCTCGTTGTGGGAGGTGATGTCCAACTTGATGTTGACGTTGTAGG
CGCCGGGCAGCTGCACGGGCTTCTTGGCCTTGTAGGTGGTCTTGACCTCAGCGTCGTAGTGGCCGCCGTC
CTTCAGCTTCAGCCTCTGCTTGATCTCGCCCTTCAGGGCGCCGTCCTCGGGGTACATCCGCTCGGAGGAG
GCCTCCCAGCCCATGGTCTTCTTCTGCATTACGGGGCCGTCGGAGGGGAAGTTGGTGCCGCGCAGCTTCA
CCTTGTAGATGAACTCGCCGTCCTGCAGGGAGGAGTCCTGGGTCACGGTCACCACGCCGCCGTCCTCGAA
GTTCATCACGCGCTCCCACTTGAAGCCCTCGGGGAAGGACAGCTTCAAGTAGTCGGGGATGTCGGCGGGG
TGCTTCACGTAGGCCTTGGAGCCGTACATGAACTGAGGGGACAGGATGTC
